>Addgene plasmid #212746 | YIp128-TET-NUbo-E3(48)-NLS-VSV | addgene full sequence | sequence record 420487 | Addgene NGS Result
CGGCCAACGCGCGGGGAGAGGCGGTTTGCGTATTGGGCGCTCTTCCGCTTCCTCGCTCACTGACTCGCTG
CGCTCGGTCGTTCGGCTGCGGCGAGCGGTATCAGCTCACTCAAAGGCGGTAATACGGTTATCCACAGAAT
CAGGGGATAACGCAGGAAAGAACATGTGAGCAAAAGGCCAGCAAAAGGCCAGGAACCGTAAAAAGGCCGC
GTTGCTGGCGTTTTTCCATAGGCTCCGCCCCCCTGACGAGCATCACAAAAATCGACGCTCAAGTCAGAGG
TGGCGAAACCCGACAGGACTATAAAGATACCAGGCGTTTCCCCCTGGAAGCTCCCTCGTGCGCTCTCCTG
TTCCGACCCTGCCGCTTACCGGATACCTGTCCGCCTTTCTCCCTTCGGGAAGCGTGGCGCTTTCTCATAG
CTCACGCTGTAGGTATCTCAGTTCGGTGTAGGTCGTTCGCTCCAAGCTGGGCTGTGTGCACGAACCCCCC
GTTCAGCCCGACCGCTGCGCCTTATCCGGTAACTATCGTCTTGAGTCCAACCCGGTAAGACACGACTTAT
CGCCACTGGCAGCAGCCACTGGTAACAGGATTAGCAGAGCGAGGTATGTAGGCGGTGCTACAGAGTTCTT
GAAGTGGTGGCCTAACTACGGCTACACTAGAAGAACAGTATTTGGTATCTGCGCTCTGCTGAAGCCAGTT
ACCTTCGGAAAAAGAGTTGGTAGCTCTTGATCCGGCAAACAAACCACCGCTGGTAGCGGTGGTTTTTTTG
TTTGCAAGCAGCAGATTACGCGCAGAAAAAAAGGATCTCAAGAAGATCCTTTGATCTTTTCTACGGGGTC
TGACGCTCAGTGGAACGAAAACTCACGTTAAGGGATTTTGGTCATGAGATTATCAAAAAGGATCTTCACC
TAGATCCTTTTAAATTAAAAATGAAGTTTTAAATCAATCTAAAGTATATATGAGTAAACTTGGTCTGACA
GTTACCAATGCTTAATCAGTGAGGCACCTATCTCAGCGATCTGTCTATTTCGTTCATCCATAGTTGCCTG
ACTCCCCGTCGTGTAGATAACTACGATACGGGAGGGCTTACCATCTGGCCCCAGTGCTGCAATGATACCG
CGAGACCCACGCTCACCGGCTCCAGATTTATCAGCAATAAACCAGCCAGCCGGAAGGGCCGAGCGCAGAA
GTGGTCCTGCAACTTTATCCGCCTCCATCCAGTCTATTAATTGTTGCCGGGAAGCTAGAGTAAGTAGTTC
GCCAGTTAATAGTTTGCGCAACGTTGTTGCCATTGCTACAGGCATCGTGGTGTCACGCTCGTCGTTTGGT
ATGGCTTCATTCAGCTCCGGTTCCCAACGATCAAGGCGAGTTACATGATCCCCCATGTTGTGCAAAAAAG
CGGTTAGCTCCTTCGGTCCTCCGATCGTTGTCAGAAGTAAGTTGGCCGCAGTGTTATCACTCATGGTTAT
GGCAGCACTGCATAATTCTCTTACTGTCATGCCATCCGTAAGATGCTTTTCTGTGACTGGTGAGTACTCA
ACCAAGTCATTCTGAGAATAGTGTATGCGGCGACCGAGTTGCTCTTGCCCGGCGTCAATACGGGATAATA
CCGCGCCACATAGCAGAACTTTAAAAGTGCTCATCATTGGAAAACGTTCTTCGGGGCGAAAACTCTCAAG
GATCTTACCGCTGTTGAGATCCAGTTCGATGTAACCCACTCGTGCACCCAACTGATCTTCAGCATCTTTT
ACTTTCACCAGCGTTTCTGGGTGAGCAAAAACAGGAAGGCAAAATGCCGCAAAAAAGGGAATAAGGGCGA
CACGGAAATGTTGAATACTCATACTCTTCCTTTTTCAATATTATTGAAGCATTTATCAGGGTTATTGTCT
CATGAGCGGATACATATTTGAATGTATTTAGAAAAATAAACAAATAGGGGTTCCGCGCACATTTCCCCGA
AAAGTGCCACCTGACGTCTAAGAAACCATTATTATCATGACATTAACCTATAAAAATAGGCGTATCACGA
GGCCAACTGTGGGAATACTCAGGTATCGTAAGATGCAAGAGTTCGAATCTCTTAGCAACCATTATTTTTT
TCCTCAACATAACGAGAACACACAGGGGCGCTATCGCACAGAATCAAATTCGATGACTGGAAATTTTTTG
TTAATTTCAGAGGTCGCCTGACGCATATACCTTTTTCAACTGAAAAATTGGGAGAAAAAGGAAAGGTGAG
AGCGCCGGAACCGGCTTTTCATATAGAATAGAGAAGCGTTCATGACTAAATGCTTGCATCACAATACTTG
AAGTTGACAATATTATTTAAGGACCTATTGTTTTTTCCAATAGGTGGTTAGCAATCGTCTTACTTTCTAA
CTTTTCTTACCTTTTACATTTCAGCAATATATATATATATTTCAAGGATATACCATTCTAATGTCTGCCC
CTAAGAAGATCGTCGTTTTGCCAGGTGACCACGTTGGTCAAGAAATCACAGCCGAAGCCATTAAGGTTCT
TAAAGCTATTTCTGATGTTCGTTCCAATGTCAAGTTCGATTTCGAAAATCATTTAATTGGTGGTGCTGCT
ATCGATGCTACAGGTGTTCCACTTCCAGATGAGGCGCTGGAAGCCTCCAAGAAGGCTGATGCCGTTTTGT
TAGGTGCTGTGGGTGGTCCTAAATGGGGTACAGGTAGTGTTAGACCTGAACAAGGTTTACTAAAAATCCG
TAAAGAACTTCAATTGTACGCCAACTTAAGACCATGTAACTTTGCATCCGACTCTCTTTTAGACTTATCT
CCAATCAAGCCACAATTTGCTAAAGGTACTGACTTCGTTGTTGTCAGAGAATTAGTGGGAGGTATTTACT
TTGGTAAGAGAAAGGAAGACGATGGTGATGGTGTCGCTTGGGATAGTGAACAATACACCGTTCCAGAAGT
GCAAAGAATCACAAGAATGGCCGCTTTCATGGCCCTACAACATGAGCCACCATTGCCTATTTGGTCCTTG
GATAAAGCTAATGTTTTGGCCTCTTCAAGATTATGGAGAAAAACTGTGGAGGAAACCATCAAGAACGAAT
TTCCTACATTGAAGGTTCAACATCAATTGATTGATTCTGCCGCCATGATCCTAGTTAAGAACCCAACCCA
CCTAAATGGTATTATAATCACCAGCAACATGTTTGGTGATATCATCTCCGATGAAGCCTCCGTTATCCCA
GGTTCCTTGGGTTTGTTGCCATCTGCGTCCTTGGCCTCTTTGCCAGACAAGAACACCGCATTTGGTTTGT
ACGAACCATGCCACGGTTCTGCTCCAGATTTGCCAAAGAATAAGGTCAACCCTATCGCCACTATCTTGTC
TGCTGCAATGATGTTGAAATTGTCATTGAACTTGCCTGAAGAAGGTAAGGCCATTGAAGATGCAGTTAAA
AAGGTTTTGGATGCAGGTATCAGAACTGGTGATTTAGGTGGTTCCAACAGTACCACCGAAGTCGGTGATG
CTGTCGCCGAAGAAGTTAAGAAAATCCTTGCTTAAAAAGATTCTCTTTTTTTATGATATTTGTACATAAA
CTTTATAAATGAAATTCATAATAGAAACGACACGAAATTACAAAATGGAATATGTTCATAGGGTAGGCCC
TTTCGTCTCGCGCGTTTCGGTGATGACGGTGAAAACCTCTGACACATGCAGCTCCCGGAGACGGTCACAG
CTTGTCTGTAAGCGGATGCCGGGAGCAGACAAGCCCGTCAGGGCGCGTCAGCGGGTGTTGGCGGGTGTCG
GGGCTGGCTTAACTATGCGGCATCAGAGCAGATTGTACTGAGAGTGCACCATATGCGGTGTGAAATACCG
CACAGATGCGTAAGGAGAAAATACCGCATCAGGCGCCATTCGCCATTCAGGCTGCGCAACTGTTGGGAAG
GGCGATCGGTGCGGGCCTCTTCGCTATTACGCCAGCTGGCGAAAGGGGGATGTGCTGCAAGGCGATTAAG
TTGGGTAACGCCAGGGTTTTCCCAGTCACGACGTTGTAAAACGACGGCCAGTGAATTCCTACCCACCGTA
CTCGTCAATTCCAAGGGCATCGGTAAACATCTGCTCAAACTCGAAGTCGGCCATATCCAGAGCGCCGTAG
GGGGCGGAGTCGTGGGGGGTAAATCCCGGACCCGGGGAATCCCCGTCCCCCAACATGTCCAGATCGAAAT
CGTCTAGCGCGTCGGCATGCGCCATCGCCACGTCCTCGCCGTCTAAGTGGAGCTCGTCCCCCAGGCTGAC
ATCGGTCGGGGGGGCCGTCGACAGTCTGCGCGTGTGTCCCGCGGGGAGAAAGGACAGGCGCGGAGCCGCC
AGCCCCGCCTCTTCGGGGGCGTCGTCGTCCGGGAGATCGAGCAGGCCCTCGATGGTAGACCCGTAATTGT
TTTTCGTACGCGCGGTACCGCTTACCCATCTCTCCGCATCACCTTTGGTAAAGGTTCTAAGCTTAGGTGA
GAACATCCCTGCCTGAACATGAGAAAAAACAGGGTACTCATACTCACTTCTAAGTGACGGCTGCATACTA
ACAGATCCACTTTCACATTTAAGTTGTTTTTCTAATCCGCATATGATCAATTCAAGGCCGAATAAGAAGG
CTGGCTCTGCACCTTGGTGATCAAATAATTCGATAGCTTGTCGTAATAATGGCGGCATACTATCAGTAGT
AGGTGTTTCCCTTTCTTCTTTAGCGACTTGATGCTCTTGATCTTCCAATACGCAACCTAAAGTAAAATGC
CCCACAGCGCTGAGTGCATATAACGCGTTCTCTAGTGAAAAACCTTGTTGGCATAAAAAGGCTAATTGAT
TTTCGAGAGTTTCATACTGTTTTTCTGTAGGCCGTGTATCTGAATGTACTTTTGCTCCATTGCGATGACT
TAGTAAAGCACATCTAAAACTTTTAGCGTTATTGCGTAAAAAATCTTGCCAGCTTTCCCCTTTTAAAGGG
CAAAAGTGAGTATGGTGCCTATCTAACATCTCAATGGCTAAGGCGTCGAGCAAAGCCCGCTTATTTTTTA
CATGCCAATACAGTGTAGGCTGCTCTACACCAAGCTTCTGGGCGAGTTTACGGGTTGTTAAACCTTCGAT
TCCGACCTCATTAAGCAGCTCTAATGCGCTGTTAATCACTTTACTTTTATCTAATCTAGACATATGAATT
GGGGCCGCGGAGGCTGGATCGGTCCCGGTGTCTTCTATGGAGGTCAAAACAGCGTGGATGGCGTCTCCAG
GCGATCTGACGGTTCACTAAACGAGCTCTGCTTATATAGACCTCCCACCGTACACGCCTACCGCCCATTT
GCGTCAATGGGGCGGAGTTGTTACGACATTTTGGAAAGTCCCGTTGATTTTGGTGCCAAAACAAACTCCC
ATTGACGTCAATGGGGTGGAGACTTGGAAATCCCCGTGAGTCAAACCGCTATCCACGCCCATTGATGTAC
TGCCAAAACCGCATCACCATGGTAATAGCGATGACTAATACGTAGATGTACTGCCAAGTAGGAAAGTCCC
ATAAGGTCATGTACTGGGCATAATGCCAGGCGGGCCATTTACCGTCATTGACGTCAATAGGGGGCGTACT
TGGCATATGATACACTTGATGTACTGCCAAGTGGGCAGTTTACCGTAAATACTCCACCCATTGACGTCAA
TGGAAAGTCCCTATTGGCGTTACTATGGGAACATACGTCATTATTGACGTCAATGGGCGGGGGTCGTTGG
GCGGTCAGCCAGGCGGGCCATTTACCGTAAGTTATGTAACGCGGAACTCCATATATGGGCTATGAACTAA
TGACCCCGTAATTGATTACTATTAATAACTAGTCAATAATCAATGTCAACATGGCGGTAATGTTGGACAT
GAGCCAATATAAATGTACATATTATGATATGGATACAACGTATGCAATGGGCCAAGCTCCTCGAGTAATT
CGCGCCACTTCTAAATAAGCGAATTTCTTATGATTTATGATTTTTATTATTAAATAAGTTATAAAAAAAA
TAAGTGTATACAAATTTTAAAGTGACTCTTAGGTTTTAAAACGAAAATTCTTATTCTTGAGTAACTCTTT
CCTGTAGGTCAGGTTGCTTTCTCAGGTATAGTATGAGGTCGCTCTTATTGACCACACCTCTACCGGCAGA
TCCGCTAGGGATAACAGGGTAATATAGATCAATTCCTCGATCGAGTTTACCACTCCCTATCAGTGATAGA
GAAAAGTGAAAGTCGAGTTTACCACTCCCTATCAGTGATAGAGAAAAGTGAAAGTCGAGTTTACCACTCC
CTATCAGTGATAGAGAAAAGTGAAAGTCGAGTTTACCACTCCCTATCAGTGATAGAGAAAAGTGAAAGTC
GAGTTTACCACTCCCTATCAGTGATAGAGAAAAGTGAAAGTCGAGTTTACCACTCCCTATCAGTGATAGA
GAAAAGTGAAAGTCGAGTTTACCACTCCCTATCAGTGATAGAGAAAAGTGAAAGTCGAGCTCGGTACCCT
ATGGCATGCATGTGCTCTGTATGTATATAAAACTCTTGTTTTCTTCTTTTCTCTAAATATTCTTTCCTTA
TACATTAGGTCCTTTGTAGCATAAATTACTATACTTCTATAGACACGCAAACACAAATACACACACTAAA
TTACCGGATCAATTCGGGGGATCAGTATGCAGATTTTCGTCAAGACTTTGACCGGTAAAACCGCAACATT
GGAAGTTGAATCTTCCGATACCATCGACAACGTTAAGTCGAAAATTCAAGACAAGGAAGGGATCCCTGGG
TCTGGGGCTTACCCATACGATGTTCCTGACTATGCGGGGAATGGTATCCTCTGGCATGAGATGTGGCATG
AAGGCCTGGAAGAGGCATCTCGTTTGTACTTTGGGGAAAGGAACGTGAAAGGCATGTTTGAGGTGCTGGA
GCCCTTGCATGCTATGATGGAACGGGGCCCCCAGACTCTGAAGGAAACATCCTTTAATCAGGCCTATGGT
CGAGATTTAATGGAGGCCCAAGAGTGGTGCAGGAAGTACATGAAATCAGGGAATGTCAAGGACCTCCTCC
AAGCCTGGGACCTCTATTATCATGTGTTCCGACGAATCTCAAAGACTAGTGAATTGCAAAGTAATCAGCA
TCCCTCAGCACAACGCTTATCCGCTACAGGTGTAAACGCACACGGACGTCCTCAGGGCTCCACGCAGAAT
GCCTTGAGAAGGACTGGTAGAGTCAATGGAGGTCACCCCGTGACTACTCAGATGGTGGAAACAGTGCAAA
ATCTAGCCCCTAACTTACATCCTGAGCAAATTAGGTATAGTTTGGAAAACACAGGCTCAGTCGAGGAAAC
AGTGGAAAGGTACTTGCGTGGTGATGAATTCAGCTTTCCACCTGGGTTTGAGCCCTCCAGGGCGCCAATG
GGGGCCAATGCGGCTGTTGATAATAACGCTGCTGGTGGCGGAGAGTTTAACGATCCCAGAAAGAAGAACA
TGATTTGCGCTGAGAATCTACTCGATAAATTCCATGTGGATCTCAATGAAGATATGAGTAACTTAAGCTT
TAAGGACTTAGACATTGAAGAGAGAAAGAGATTGTTGGTTTGGCAAGCCAGAAAGAATTTGGAGACAAAA
TTGCAAAGTGATAAAGATTTGCAAAGTTTGCTGACTTTAATACCCAAGAAAAAGCGTAAGGTCTTAATTA
ATTATACTGACATAGAAATGAACAGATTGGGAAAGTAGGCGGCCGCTAGGGCCCTGCAGGAGGGCCGCAT
CATGTAATTAGTTATGTCACGCTTACATTCACGCCCTCCCCCCACATCCGCTCTAACCGAAAAGGAAGGA
GTTAGACAACCTGAAGTCTAGGTCCCTATTTATTTTTTTATAGTTATGTTAGTATTAAGAACGTTATTTA
TATTTCAAATTTTTCTTTTTTTTCTGTACAGACGCGTGTACGCATGTAACATTATACTGAAAACCTTGCT
TGAGAAGGTTTTGGGACGCTCGAAGGCTTTAATTTGCGGCCGTCGACCTGCAGGCATGCAAGCTTGGCGT
AATCATGGTCATAGCTGTTTCCTGTGTGAAATTGTTATCCGCTCACAATTCCACACAACATACGAGCCGG
AAGCATAAAGTGTAAAGCCTGGGGTGCCTAATGAGTGAGCTAACTCACATTAATTGCGTTGCGCTCACTG
CCCGCTTTCCAGTCGGGAAACCTGTCGTGCCAGCTGCATTAATGAAT
Features (pLannotate 1.2.2; 25 found; start..end, strand, type, name):
    223..811     -  rep_origin     ori: high-copy-number ColE1/pMB1/pBR322/pUC origin of replication
    982..1842    -  CDS            AmpR: β-lactamase; bla; confers resistance to ampicillin, carbenicillin, and related antibiotics
   1843..1947    -  promoter       AmpR promoter: bla
   2035..2440    +  promoter       LEU2 promoter: S. cerevisiae LEU2
   2441..3532    +  CDS            LEU2: LEU3_YEAST - Experimental evidence at protein level: Swiss-Prot protein existence level 1. Catalyzes the oxidation of 3-carboxy-2-hydroxy-4- methylpentanoate (3-isopropylmalate) to 3-carboxy-4-methyl-2- oxopentanoate. The product decarboxylates to 4-methyl-2 oxopentanoate. From Saccharomyces cerevisiae (strain ATCC 204508 / S288c) (Baker's yeast).
   3647..3682    +  CDS            rop (fragment): Rop protein, which maintains plasmids at low copy number; rop
   3784..3883    +  misc_feature   bom (fragment): basis of mobility region from pBR322
   3889..4046    -  CDS            lacZα (fragment): LacZα fragment of β-galactosidase; lacZ fragment
   4052..4285    -  CDS            VP16 AD: transcriptional activation domain of herpes simplex virus protein VP16 (Triezenberg et al., 1988; Cousens et al., 1989); UL48
   4430..4552    -  CDS            λ repressor (fragment): phage λ repressor; cI
   4557..5173    -  CDS            TetR (fragment): tetracycline repressor TetR; tetR from transposon Tn10; TetR binds to the tetracycline operator tetO to inhibit transcription. This inhibition can be relieved by adding tetracycline or doxycycline.
   5274..5477    -  promoter       CMV promoter: human cytomegalovirus (CMV) immediate early promoter
   5478..5857    -  enhancer       CMV enhancer: human cytomegalovirus immediate early enhancer
   5969..6156    +  terminator     ADH1 terminator: S. cerevisiae ADH1; transcription terminator for the S. cerevisiae alcohol dehydrogenase 1 (ADH1) gene
   6214..6484    +  protein_bind   tetracycline response element: contains seven copies of the tetracycline operator tetO tetracycline repressor TetR
   6677..6787    +  CDS            ubiquitin (fragment): Saccharomyces cerevisiae ubiquitin
   6800..6828    +  CDS            3xHA (fragment): three tandem HA epitope tags
   6836..7114    +  CDS            FRB*: T2098L mutant of FKBP-rapamycin binding domain of human FRAP binds synthetic ligands such as AP21967
   7127..7666    +  CDS            CUE1 (fragment): CUE1_YEAST - Also known as KIS4. Experimental evidence at protein level: Swiss-Prot protein existence level 1. Component of the endoplasmic reticulum-associated protein degradation (ERAD) pathway. Recruits the soluble ubiquitin-conjugating enzyme UBC7 to the cytoplasmic face of the endoplasmic reticulum membrane where it functions in degradation of misfolded or regulated proteins localized in the endoplasmic reticulum (ER) lumen or membrane via the ubiquitin-proteasome system. Targets the E2 conjugating enzyme UBC7 to the DOA10 ubiquitin ligase complex, which is part of the ERAD-C pathway resp
   7770..8017    +  terminator     CYC1 terminator: S. cerevisiae CYC1; transcription terminator for CYC1
   8022..8045    +  misc_feature   MCS (fragment): pUC18/19 multiple cloning site
   8082..8098    -  protein_bind   lac operator: The lac repressor binds to the lac operator to inhibit transcription in E. coli. This inhibition can be relieved by adding lactose or isopropyl-β-D-thiogalactopyranoside (IPTG). lac repressor encoded by lacI
   8106..8136    -  promoter       lac promoter: promoter for the E. coli lac operon
   8151..8172    -  protein_bind   CAP binding site: CAP binding activates transcription in the presence of cAMP. E. coli catabolite activator protein
   8185..40      -  CDS            lacI (fragment) (across the origin): lac repressor; lacI; The lac repressor binds to the lac operator to inhibit transcription in E. coli. This inhibition can be relieved by adding lactose or isopropyl-β-D-thiogalactopyranoside (IPTG).
