[The description below was written by a language model from this plasmid's Addgene catalogue record and pLannotate feature annotations shown in this document.]
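Description:
YIp128-TET-NUbo-E3(48)-NLS-VSV is an integrative budding-yeast expression plasmid built on YIplac128. It carries no yeast replication origin, so stable maintenance in Saccharomyces cerevisiae depends on chromosomal integration, with the LEU2 marker (under its own promoter) providing selection for leucine prototrophy. In E. coli it is propagated through a high-copy ColE1/pUC-type origin and selected with ampicillin via the β-lactamase gene. Remnants of the pUC lacZα/lac promoter region and multiple cloning site flank the inserted cassettes.

The payload consists of two divergently oriented units that make a self-contained doxycycline-inducible system. On one strand, a CMV enhancer/promoter drives a Tet-family transactivator annotated as a TetR fragment joined to a λ repressor fragment and the VP16 activation domain. Given the stated doxycycline-induced expression, this presumably acts as a reverse (Tet-On type) activator, though the record does not name the variant. On the other strand, an ADH1 terminator precedes a tetracycline response element with seven tetO copies. This element controls the fusion open reading frame, which ends at a CYC1 terminator. The annotated fusion contains a yeast ubiquitin fragment (consistent with the N-terminal "NUbo" tag), a partial HA epitope match, the FRB* T2098L rapamycin/rapalog-binding domain of human origin, and a fragment of yeast Cue1, the protein that recruits the E2 enzyme Ubc7. The C-terminal NLS and VSV epitope listed in the catalogue are not separately annotated in the feature table.

The plasmid belongs to the Ubiquiton toolset for inducible, linkage-specific polyubiquitylation. The name E3(48) suggests an engineered ligase module for K48-linked chains, directed to the nucleus by the NLS, with FRB* allowing chemically induced recruitment to a partner.
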