Addgene plasmid #212746: YIp128-TET-NUbo-E3(48)-NLS-VSV
Purpose: Doxycycline-inducible expression of NUbo-E3(48)-NLS-VSV in budding yeast
Depositing lab: Helle Ulrich. Depositing organization: Institut fuer Molekulare Biologie (IMB Mainz). Publication: Ubiquiton-An inducible, linkage-specific polyubiquitylation tool. Renz C, Asimaki E, Meister C, Albanese V, Petriukov K, Krapoth NC, Wegmann S, Wollscheid HP, Wong RP, Fulzele A, Chen JX, Leon S, Ulrich HD. Mol Cell. 2024 Jan 18;84(2):386-400.e11. doi: 10.1016/j.molcel.2023.11.016. Epub 2023 Dec 15. PubMed 38103558.
Backbone
  Vector backbone: YIplac128
  Vector type: Yeast Expression ; integrative vector
  Selectable markers: LEU2
Growth in bacteria
  Bacterial resistance: Ampicillin, 100 μg/mL
  Growth temperature: 37°C
  Growth strain: Top10
  Copy number: High Copy
Gene/Insert
  Gene/Insert name: E3(48)
  Species: H. sapiens (human), S. cerevisiae (budding yeast)
  Promoter: Tet
  Tag / fusion protein: NUbo (N terminal on insert); NLS-VSV (C terminal on insert)
  Cloning method: Restriction Enzyme; 5′ cloning site unknown (unknown if destroyed)
Terms and licenses: Academic/Nonprofit Terms; Industry Terms: Not Available to Industry
Depositor comments: pHU3980
How to cite: YIp128-TET-NUbo-E3(48)-NLS-VSV was a gift from Helle Ulrich (Addgene plasmid # 212746 ; http://n2t.net/addgene:212746 ; RRID:Addgene_212746)
